>Addgene plasmid #144905 | TFORF3429 | addgene full sequence | sequence record 404465 | Addgene NGS Result
TTAATGTAGTCTTATGCAATACTCTTGTAGTCTTGCAACATGGTAACGATGAGTTAGCAACATGCCTTAC
AAGGAGAGAAAAAGCACCGTGCATGCCGATTGGTGGAAGTAAGGTGGTACGATCGTGCCTTATTAGGAAG
GCAACAGACGGGTCTGACATGGATTGGACGAACCACTGAATTGCCGCATTGCAGAGATATTGTATTTAAG
TGCCTAGCTCGATACATAAACGGGTCTCTCTGGTTAGACCAGATCTGAGCCTGGGAGCTCTCTGGCTAAC
TAGGGAACCCACTGCTTAAGCCTCAATAAAGCTTGCCTTGAGTGCTTCAAGTAGTGTGTGCCCGTCTGTT
GTGTGACTCTGGTAACTAGAGATCCCTCAGACCCTTTTAGTCAGTGTGGAAAATCTCTAGCAGTGGCGCC
CGAACAGGGACTTGAAAGCGAAAGGGAAACCAGAGGAGCTCTCTCGACGCAGGACTCGGCTTGCTGAAGC
GCGCACGGCAAGAGGCGAGGGGCGGCGACTGGTGAGTACGCCAAAAATTTTGACTAGCGGAGGCTAGAAG
GAGAGAGATGGGTGCGAGAGCGTCAGTATTAAGCGGGGGAGAATTAGATCGCGATGGGAAAAAATTCGGT
TAAGGCCAGGGGGAAAGAAAAAATATAAATTAAAACATATAGTATGGGCAAGCAGGGAGCTAGAACGATT
CGCAGTTAATCCTGGCCTGTTAGAAACATCAGAAGGCTGTAGACAAATACTGGGACAGCTACAACCATCC
CTTCAGACAGGATCAGAAGAACTTAGATCATTATATAATACAGTAGCAACCCTCTATTGTGTGCATCAAA
GGATAGAGATAAAAGACACCAAGGAAGCTTTAGACAAGATAGAGGAAGAGCAAAACAAAAGTAAGACCAC
CGCACAGCAAGCGGCCGCTGATCTTCAGACCTGGAGGAGGAGATATGAGGGACAATTGGAGAAGTGAATT
ATATAAATATAAAGTAGTAAAAATTGAACCATTAGGAGTAGCACCCACCAAGGCAAAGAGAAGAGTGGTG
CAGAGAGAAAAAAGAGCAGTGGGAATAGGAGCTTTGTTCCTTGGGTTCTTGGGAGCAGCAGGAAGCACTA
TGGGCGCAGCGTCAATGACGCTGACGGTACAGGCCAGACAATTATTGTCTGGTATAGTGCAGCAGCAGAA
CAATTTGCTGAGGGCTATTGAGGCGCAACAGCATCTGTTGCAACTCACAGTCTGGGGCATCAAGCAGCTC
CAGGCAAGAATCCTGGCTGTGGAAAGATACCTAAAGGATCAACAGCTCCTGGGGATTTGGGGTTGCTCTG
GAAAACTCATTTGCACCACTGCTGTGCCTTGGAATGCTAGTTGGAGTAATAAATCTCTGGAACAGATTTG
GAATCACACGACCTGGATGGAGTGGGACAGAGAAATTAACAATTACACAAGCTTAATACACTCCTTAATT
GAAGAATCGCAAAACCAGCAAGAAAAGAATGAACAAGAATTATTGGAATTAGATAAATGGGCAAGTTTGT
GGAATTGGTTTAACATAACAAATTGGCTGTGGTATATAAAATTATTCATAATGATAGTAGGAGGCTTGGT
AGGTTTAAGAATAGTTTTTGCTGTACTTTCTATAGTGAATAGAGTTAGGCAGGGATATTCACCATTATCG
TTTCAGACCCACCTCCCAACCCCGAGGGGACCCATGCATTGCATCTCAATTAGTCAGCAACCAGGTGTGG
AAAGTCCCCAGGCTCCCCAGCAGGCAGAAGTATGCAAAGCATGCGTCTCAATTAGTCAGCAACCATAGTC
CCGCCCCTAACTCCGCCCATCCCGCCCCTAACTCCGCCCAGTTCCGCCCATTCTCCGCCCCATGGCTGAC
TAATTTTTTTTATTTATGCAGAGGCCGAGGCCGCCTCGGCCTCTGAGCTATTCCAGAAGTAGTGAGGAGG
CTTTTTTGGAGGCCTAGGCTTTTGCAAAAAGCTTTCTAGAGGTACCACCGGAGCTTACCATGACCGAGTA
CAAGCCCACGGTGCGCCTCGCCACCCGCGACGACGTCCCCAGGGCCGTACGCACCCTCGCCGCCGCGTTC
GCCGACTACCCCGCCACGCGCCACACCGTCGATCCGGACCGCCACATCGAGCGGGTCACCGAGCTGCAAG
AACTCTTCCTCACGCGCGTCGGGCTCGACATCGGCAAGGTGTGGGTCGCGGACGACGGCGCCGCCGTGGC
GGTCTGGACCACGCCGGAGAGCGTCGAAGCGGGGGCGGTGTTCGCCGAGATCGGCCCGCGCATGGCCGAG
TTGAGCGGTTCCCGGCTGGCCGCGCAGCAACAGATGGAAGGCCTCCTGGCGCCGCACCGGCCCAAGGAGC
CCGCGTGGTTCCTGGCCACCGTCGGCGTCTCGCCCGACCACCAGGGCAAGGGTCTGGGCAGCGCCGTCGT
GCTCCCCGGAGTGGAGGCGGCCGAGCGCGCCGGGGTGCCCGCCTTCCTGGAGACCTCCGCGCCCCGCAAC
CTCCCCTTCTACGAGCGGCTCGGCTTCACCGTCACCGCCGACGTCGAGGTGCCCGAAGGACCGCGCACCT
GGTGCATGACCCGCAAGCCCGGTGCCAGTTAACGAATTCTAGATCTTGAGACAAATGGCAGTATTCATCC
ACAATTTTAAAAGAAAAGGGGGGATTGGGGGGTACAGTGCAGGGGAAAGAATAGTAGACATAATAGCAAC
AGACATACAAACTAAAGAATTACAAAAACAAATTACAAAAATTCAAAATTTTCGGGTTTATTACAGGGAC
AGCAGAGATCCACTTTGGCGCCGGCTCGAGGCCTGCAGGTGCAAAGATGGATAAAGTTTTAAACAGAGAG
GAATCTTTGCAGCTAATGGACCTTCTAGGTCTTGAAAGGAGTGGGAATTGGCTCCGGTGCCCGTCAGTGG
GCAGAGCGCACATCGCCCACAGTCCCCGAGAAGTTGGGGGGAGGGGTCGGCAATTGAACCGGTGCCTAGA
GAAGGTGGCGCGGGGTAAACTGGGAAAGTGATGTCGTGTACTGGCTCCGCCTTTTTCCCGAGGGTGGGGG
AGAACCGTATATAAGTGCAGTAGTCGCCGTGAACGTTCTTTTTCGCAACGGGTTTGCCGCCAGAACACAG
GTAAGTGCCGTGTGTGGTTCCCGCGGGCCTGGCCTCTTTACGGGTTATGGCCCTTGCGTGCCTTGAATTA
CTTCCACCTGGCTGCAGTACGTGATTCTTGATCCCGAGCTTCGGGTTGGAAGTGGGTGGGAGAGTTCGAG
GCCTTGCGCTTAAGGAGCCCCTTCGCCTCGTGCTTGAGTTGAGGCCTGGCCTGGGCGCTGGGGCCGCCGC
GTGCGAATCTGGTGGCACCTTCGCGCCTGTCTCGCTGCTTTCGATAAGTCTCTAGCCATTTAAAATTTTT
GATGACCTGCTGCGACGCTTTTTTTCTGGCAAGATAGTCTTGTAAATGCGGGCCAAGATCTGCACACTGG
TATTTCGGTTTTTGGGGCCGCGGGCGGCGACGGGGCCCGTGCGTCCCAGCGCACATGTTCGGCGAGGCGG
GGCCTGCGAGCGCGGCCACCGAGAATCGGACGGGGGTAGTCTCAAGCTGGCCGGCCTGCTCTGGTGCCTG
GCCTCGCGCCGCCGTGTATCGCCCCGCCCTGGGCGGCAAGGCTGGCCCGGTCGGCACCAGTTGCGTGAGC
GGAAAGATGGCCGCTTCCCGGCCCTGCTGCAGGGAGCTCAAAATGGAGGACGCGGCGCTCGGGAGAGCGG
GCGGGTGAGTCACCCACACAAAGGAAAAGGGCCTTTCCGTCCTCAGCCGTCGCTTCATGTGACTCCACGG
AGTACCGGGCGCCGTCCAGGCACCTCGATTAGTTCTCGAGCTTTTGGAGTACGTCGTCTTTAGGTTGGGG
GGAGGGGTTTTATGCGATGGAGTTTCCCCACACTGAGTGGGTGGAGACTGAAGTTAGGCCAGCTTGGCAC
TTGATGTAATTCTCCTTGGAATTTGCCCTTTTTGAGTTTGGATCTTGGTTCATTCTCAAGCCTCAGACAG
TGGTTCAAAGTTTTTTTCTTCCATTTCAGGTGTCGTGAGGCTAGCATCGATTGATCAACAAGTTTGTACA
AAAAAGTTGGCATGTCTCAGGTGACATTTAGTGATGTGGCTATAGACTTCTCTCATGAAGAGTGGGCATG
CCTAGATTCTGCTCAGAGGGACTTATACAAGGATGTGATGGTCCAGAATTATGAGAACCTGGTCTCTGTA
GGTCTTTCCGTAACTAAGCCATATGTGATCATGTTATTGGAGGATGGAAAAGAGCCCTGGATGATGGAGA
AAAAACTGTCAAAAGATTGGGAATCAAGATGGGAAAACAAGGAATTATCAACAAAGAAGGATATTTATGA
TGAAGATTCACCCCAACCAGTAACAATGGAAAAAGTTGTAAAACAAAGTTATGAATTTTCAAATTCTAAT
AAGAATTTGGAATATACAGAATGCGACACATTTAGAAGCACCTTTCATTCAAAGTCTACTCTTTCTGAAC
CACAAAACAATTCTGCTGAAGGGAATTCACACAAATATGATATATTAAAGAAGAATTTATCAAAAAAGTC
AGTTATAAAAAGTGAGAGAATAAATGGTGGAAAGAAACTTTTAAATTCTAATAAAAGTGGGGCAGCCTTC
AACCAGAGCAAATCTCTTACCCTTCCCCAGACTTGTAATAGAGAGAAAATCTATACATGCAGTGAATGTG
GGAAAGCCTTTGGCAAACAGTCAATCCTCAGTCGCCACTGGAGAATTCATACAGGAGAGAAGCCCTATGA
ATGTCGTGAATGTGGGAAGACTTTTAGCCATGGTTCATCCCTTACACGACATCAGATAAGCCATAGTGGA
GAGAAACCTTACAAATGCATTGAATGTGGGAAGGCCTTTAGCCATGGCTCATCACTTACTAACCATCAGA
GCACTCACACGGGAGAGAAACCGTATGAATGTATGAACTGTGGAAAGTCTTTTAGTCGTGTGTCCCTTCT
CATTCAGCATCTAAGAATTCATACGCAAGAAAAACGCTATGAGTGTCGTATATGTGGAAAGGCCTTCATT
CATAGTTCGTCTCTCATTCACCATCAGAAAAGCCATACTGGAGAGAAGCCTTATGAATGTAGAGAATGTG
GGAAAGCTTTCTGCTGTAGCTCACACCTTACTCAACATCAAAGAATTCACAGTATGAAGAAAAAATATGA
ATGCAACAAATGTCTCAAGGTCTTTAGTAGCTTCTCATTTCTTGTTCAACATCAGAGTATTCATACTGAA
GAAAAACCGTTTGAAGTTTACCCAACTTTCTTGTACAAAGTGGTTGATATCGGTAAGCCTATCCCTAACC
CTCTCCTCGGTCTCGATTCTACGTAGTAATGAACTAGTCCGTAACTTGAAAGTATTTCGATTTCTTGGCT
TTATATATCTTGTGGAAAGGACGACTTACTCGAGAAGCCTAGGAGATGACGCGTTAAGTCGACAATCAAC
CTCTGGATTACAAAATTTGTGAAAGATTGACTGGTATTCTTAACTATGTTGCTCCTTTTACGCTATGTGG
ATACGCTGCTTTAATGCCTTTGTATCATGCTATTGCTTCCCGTATGGCTTTCATTTTCTCCTCCTTGTAT
AAATCCTGGTTGCTGTCTCTTTATGAGGAGTTGTGGCCCGTTGTCAGGCAACGTGGCGTGGTGTGCACTG
TGTTTGCTGACGCAACCCCCACTGGTTGGGGCATTGCCACCACCTGTCAGCTCCTTTCCGGGACTTTCGC
TTTCCCCCTCCCTATTGCCACGGCGGAACTCATCGCCGCCTGCCTTGCCCGCTGCTGGACAGGGGCTCGG
CTGTTGGGCACTGACAATTCCGTGGTGTTGTCGGGGAAATCATCGTCCTTTCCTTGGCTGCTCGCCTGTG
TTGCCACCTGGATTCTGCGCGGGACGTCCTTCTGCTACGTCCCTTCGGCCCTCAATCCAGCGGACCTTCC
TTCCCGCGGCCTGCTGCCGGCTCTGCGGCCTCTTCCGCGTCTTCGCCTTCGCCCTCAGACGAGTCGGATC
TCCCTTTGGGCCGCCTCCCCGCGTCGACTTTAAGACCAATGACTTACAAGGCAGCTGTAGATCTTAGCCA
CTTTTTAAAAGAAAAGGGGGGACTGGAAGGGCTAATTCACTCCCAACGAAGACAAGATCTGCTTTTTGCT
TGTACTGGGTCTCTCTGGTTAGACCAGATCTGAGCCTGGGAGCTCTCTGGCTAACTAGGGAACCCACTGC
TTAAGCCTCAATAAAGCTTGCCTTGAGTGCTTCAAGTAGTGTGTGCCCGTCTGTTGTGTGACTCTGGTAA
CTAGAGATCCCTCAGACCCTTTTAGTCAGTGTGGAAAATCTCTAGCAGTACGTATAGTAGTTCATGTCAT
CTTATTATTCAGTATTTATAACTTGCAAAGAAATGAATATCAGAGAGTGAGAGGAACTTGTTTATTGCAG
CTTATAATGGTTACAAATAAAGCAATAGCATCACAAATTTCACAAATAAAGCATTTTTTTCACTGCATTC
TAGTTGTGGTTTGTCCAAACTCATCAATGTATCTTATCATGTCTGGCTCTAGCTATCCCGCCCCTAACTC
CGCCCATCCCGCCCCTAACTCCGCCCAGTTCCGCCCATTCTCCGCCCCATGGCTGACTAATTTTTTTTAT
TTATGCAGAGGCCGAGGCCGCCTCGGCCTCTGAGCTATTCCAGAAGTAGTGAGGAGGCTTTTTTGGAGGC
CTAGGGACGTACCCAATTCGCCCTATAGTGAGTCGTATTACGCGCGCTCACTGGCCGTCGTTTTACAACG
TCGTGACTGGGAAAACCCTGGCGTTACCCAACTTAATCGCCTTGCAGCACATCCCCCTTTCGCCAGCTGG
CGTAATAGCGAAGAGGCCCGCACCGATCGCCCTTCCCAACAGTTGCGCAGCCTGAATGGCGAATGGG
[124 nt withheld, positions 6998-7121]
C
[91 nt withheld, positions 7123-7213]
A
[49 nt withheld, positions 7215-7263]
CCTTTGACGTTGGAGTCCACGTTCTTT
[37 nt withheld, positions 7291-7327]
ACCCTATCTCGGTCTATTCTTTTGATTTATAAGGGATTTTGCCGATTTCGGCCTATTGGTTAAAAAATGA
GCTGATTTAACAAAAATTTAACGCGAATTTTAACAAAATATTAACGCTTACAATTTAGGTGGCACTTTTC
GGGGAAATGTGCGCGGAACCCCTATTTGTTTATTTTTCTAAATACATTCAAATATGTATCCGCTCATGAG
ACAATAACCCTGATAAATGCTTCAATAATATTGAAAAAGGAAGAGTATGAGTATTCAACATTTCCGTGTC
GCCCTTATTCCCTTTTTTGCGGCATTTTGCCTTCCTGTTTTTGCTCACCCAGAAACGCTGGTGAAAGTAA
AAGATGCTGAAGATCAGTTGGGTGCACGAGTGGGTTACATCGAACTGGATCTCAACAGCGGTAAGATCCT
TGAGAGTTTTCGCCCCGAAGAACGTTTTCCAATGATGAGCACTTTTAAAGTTCTGCTATGTGGCGCGGTA
TTATCCCGTATTGACGCCGGGCAAGAGCAACTCGGTCGCCGCATACACTATTCTCAGAATGACTTGGTTG
AGTACTCACCAGTCACAGAAAAGCATCTTACGGATGGCATGACAGTAAGAGAATTATGCAGTGCTGCCAT
AACCATGAGTGATAACACTGCGGCCAACTTACTTCTGACAACGATCGGAGGACCGAAGGAGCTAACCGCT
TTTTTGCACAACATGGGGGATCATGTAACTCGCCTTGATCGTTGGGAACCGGAGCTGAATGAAGCCATAC
CAAACGACGAGCGTGACACCACGATGCCTGTAGCAATGGCAACAACGTTGCGCAAACTATTAACTGGCGA
ACTACTTACTCTAGCTTCCCGGCAACAATTAATAGACTGGATGGAGGCGGATAAAGTTGCAGGACCACTT
CTGCGCTCGGCCCTTCCGGCTGGCTGGTTTATTGCTGATAAATCTGGAGCCGGTGAGCGTGGGTCTCGCG
GTATCATTGCAGCACTGGGGCCAGATGGTAAGCCCTCCCGTATCGTAGTTATCTACACGACGGGGAGTCA
GGCAACTATGGATGAACGAAATAGACAGATCGCTGAGATAGGTGCCTCACTGATTAAGCATTGGTAACTG
TCAGACCAAGTTTACTCATATATACTTTAGATTGATTTAAAACTTCATTTTTAATTTAAAAGGATCTAGG
TGAAGATCCTTTTTGATAATCTCATGACCAAAATCCCTTAACGTGAGTTTTCGTTCCACTGAGCGTCAGA
CCCCGTAGAAAAGATCAAAGGATCTTCTTGAGATCCTTTTTTTCTGCGCGTAATCTGCTGCTTGCAAACA
AAAAAACCACCGCTACCAGCGGTGGTTTGTTTGCCGGATCAAGAGCTACCAACTCTTTTTCCGAAGGTAA
CTGGCTTCAGCAGAGCGCAGATACCAAATACTGTTCTTCTAGTGTAGCCGTAGTTAGGCCACCACTTCAA
GAACTCTGTAGCACCGCCTACATACCTCGCTCTGCTAATCCTGTTACCAGTGGCTGCTGCCAGTGGCGAT
AAGTCGTGTCTTACCGGGTTGGACTCAAGACGATAGTTACCGGATAAGGCGCAGCGGTCGGGCTGAACGG
GGGGTTCGTGCACACAGCCCAGCTTGGAGCGAACGACCTACACCGAACTGAGATACCTACAGCGTGAGCT
ATGAGAAAGCGCCACGCTTCCCGAAGGGAGAAAGGCGGACAGGTATCCGGTAAGCGGCAGGGTCGGAACA
GGAGAGCGCACGAGGGAGCTTCCAGGGGGAAACGCCTGGTATCTTTATAGTCCTGTCGGGTTTCGCCACC
TCTGACTTGAGCGTCGATTTTTGTGATGCTCGTCAGGGGGGCGGAGCCTATGGAAAAACGCCAGCAACGC
GGCCTTTTTACGGTTCCTGGCCTTTTGCTGGCCTTTTGCTCACATGTTCTTTCCTGCGTTATCCCCTGAT
TCTGTGGATAACCGTATTACCGCCTTTGAGTGAGCTGATACCGCTCGCCGCAGCCGAACGACCGAGCGCA
GCGAGTCAGTGAGCGAGGAAGCGGAAGAGCGCCCAATACGCAAACCGCCTCTCCCCGCGCGTTGGCCGAT
TCATTAATGCAGCTGGCACGACAGGTTTCCCGACTGGAAAGCGGGCAGTGAGCGCAACGCAATTAATGTG
AGTTAGCTCACTCATTAGGCACCCCAGGCTTTACACTTTATGCTTCCGGCTCGTATGTTGTGTGGAATTG
TGAGCGGATAACAATTTCACACAGGAAACAGCTATGACCATGATTACGCCAAGCGCGCAATTAACCCTCA
CTAAAGGGAACAAAAGCTGGAGCTGCAAGC
Features (pLannotate 1.2.2; 34 found; start..end, strand, type, name):
      5..231     +  promoter       RSV promoter: Rous sarcoma virus enhancer/promoter
    232..412     +  LTR            5' LTR (truncated): truncated 5' long terminal repeat (LTR) from HIV-1
    459..584     +  misc_feature   HIV-1 Ψ: packaging signal of human immunodeficiency virus type 1
    568..931     +  CDS            HIV-1 gag (fragment): gag protein from human immunodeficiency virus 1; gag
   1077..1310    +  misc_feature   RRE: The Rev response element (RRE) of HIV-1 allows for Rev-dependent mRNA export from the nucleus to the cytoplasm.
   1687..1713    +  CDS            Rev (fragment): human immunodeficiency virus 1 (HIV-1) Rev protein; rev; enhances nuclear export of unspliced and incompletely spliced viral mRNAs
   1720..1743    +  promoter       SV40 promoter (fragment): SV40 early promoter
   1744..1815    +  promoter       SV40 promoter (fragment): SV40 enhancer and early promoter
   1839..1974    +  rep_origin     SV40 ori: SV40 origin of replication
   2020..2616    +  CDS            PuroR (fragment): puromycin N-acetyltransferase; pac from Streptomyces; confers resistance to puromycin
   2665..2782    +  misc_feature   cPPT/CTS: central polypurine tract and central termination sequence of HIV-1
   2847..2913    +  CDS            small t antigen (fragment): SV40 (simian virus 40) small t antigen
   2920..4098    +  promoter       EF-1α promoter: strong constitutive promoter for human elongation factor EF-1α
   4119..4136    +  protein_bind   attB1 (fragment): mutant version of attB; core recombination site for the Gateway® BP reaction BP Clonase™
   4142..4819    +  CDS            ZNF302 (fragment): ZN302_HUMAN - Also known as ZNF135L, ZNF140L, ZNF327. Experimental evidence at protein level: Swiss-Prot protein existence level 1. May be involved in transcriptional regulation. From Homo sapiens (Human).
   5340..5364    -  protein_bind   attB2: mutant version of attB; recombination site for the Gateway® BP reaction BP Clonase™
   5372..5413    +  CDS            V5 tag: epitope tag from simian virus 5
   5429..5482    +  promoter       U6 promoter (fragment): RNA polymerase III promoter for human U6 snRNA
   5524..6112    +  misc_feature   WPRE: woodchuck hepatitis virus posttranscriptional regulatory element
   6163..6182    +  misc_feature   cPPT/CTS (fragment): central polypurine tract and central termination sequence of HIV-1
   6184..6417    +  LTR            3' LTR (ΔU3): self-inactivating 3' long terminal repeat (LTR) from HIV-1
   6495..6616    +  polyA_signal   SV40 poly(A) signal: SV40 polyadenylation signal
   6656..6791    +  rep_origin     SV40 ori: SV40 origin of replication
   6812..6830    -  promoter       T7 promoter: promoter for bacteriophage T7 RNA polymerase
   6838..6993    +  CDS            lacZα (fragment): LacZα fragment of β-galactosidase; lacZ fragment
   6998..7426    +  rep_origin     f1 ori (sequence partly withheld): f1 bacteriophage origin of replication; arrow indicates direction of (+) strand synthesis
   7479..7583    +  promoter       AmpR promoter: bla
   7584..8444    +  CDS            AmpR: β-lactamase; bla; confers resistance to ampicillin, carbenicillin, and related antibiotics
   8615..9203    +  rep_origin     ori: high-copy-number ColE1/pMB1/pBR322/pUC origin of replication
   9386..9478    +  CDS            lacI (fragment): lac repressor; lacI; The lac repressor binds to the lac operator to inhibit transcription in E. coli. This inhibition can be relieved by adding lactose or isopropyl-β-D-thiogalactopyranoside (IPTG).
   9491..9512    +  protein_bind   CAP binding site: CAP binding activates transcription in the presence of cAMP. E. coli catabolite activator protein
   9527..9557    +  promoter       lac promoter: promoter for the E. coli lac operon
   9565..9581    +  protein_bind   lac operator: The lac repressor binds to the lac operator to inhibit transcription in E. coli. This inhibition can be relieved by adding lactose or isopropyl-β-D-thiogalactopyranoside (IPTG). lac repressor encoded by lacI
   9626..9644    +  promoter       T3 promoter: promoter for bacteriophage T3 RNA polymerase
