[The description below was written by a language model from this plasmid's Addgene catalogue record and pLannotate feature annotations shown in this document.]
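Description:
TFORF3429 is a third-generation-style, self-inactivating lentiviral expression plasmid built on the pLX_TRC317 backbone and carrying the human zinc-finger gene ZNF302 as a barcoded transcription factor ORF. It is maintained in E. coli through a high-copy ColE1/pUC-type origin and an ampicillin resistance gene. The backbone also retains an f1 origin and remnants of a lac/lacZα cloning region flanked by T7 and T3 promoters. The depositor warns that the plasmid can recombine in bacteria, as is common for LTR-containing vectors.

The viral genome is driven by an RSV promoter fused to a truncated HIV-1 5' LTR, followed by the Ψ packaging signal, a gag fragment, the RRE for Rev-dependent nuclear export, a cPPT/CTS element, and a ΔU3 3' LTR that inactivates LTR promoter activity after integration. An SV40 poly(A) signal lies downstream of the 3' LTR. Within this unit, an SV40 early promoter drives puromycin N-acetyltransferase for selection of transduced mammalian cells. A separate EF-1α promoter drives the ZNF302 ORF, which was inserted by Gateway cloning and is flanked by attB1 and attB2 sites, with a C-terminal V5 epitope tag for detection. A WPRE downstream enhances transcript expression.

The automated annotation matches only part of the roughly 1.4 kb insert to ZNF302, possibly because the cloned transcript isoform differs from the reference protein. The 24-bp barcode described in the catalogue entry is not annotated as a feature. The construct belongs to a library intended for pooled overexpression screens, in which the barcode identifies the transcription factor delivered to each cell, as in directed differentiation studies.
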