Addgene plasmid #144905: TFORF3429
Purpose: Lentiviral vector for overexpressing transcription factor ORFs with unique 24-bp barcodes. Barcodes facilitate identification of transcription factors in pooled screens.
Depositing lab: Feng Zhang. Depositing organization: Broad Institute. Publication: A transcription factor atlas of directed differentiation. Joung J, Ma S, Tay T, Geiger-Schuller KR, Kirchgatterer PC, Verdine VK, Guo B, Arias-Garcia MA, Allen WE, Singh A, Kuksenko O, Abudayyeh OO, Gootenberg JS, Fu Z, Macrae RK, Buenrostro JD, Regev A, Zhang F. Cell. 2023 Jan 5;186(1):209-229.e26. doi: 10.1016/j.cell.2022.11.026. PubMed 36608654.
Backbone
  Vector backbone: pLX_TRC317
  Backbone manufacturer: Broad Institute Genetic Perturbation Platform
  Backbone size w/o insert (bp): 8264
  Vector type: Mammalian Expression, Lentiviral
  Selectable markers: Puromycin
Growth in bacteria
  Bacterial resistance: Ampicillin, 100 μg/mL
  Growth temperature: 37°C
  Growth strain: NEB Stable
  Copy number: High Copy
Gene/Insert
  Gene/Insert name: ZNF302
  Species: H. sapiens (human)
  Insert size (bp): 1403
  Entrez Gene: ZNF302 (a.k.a. HSD16, MST154, ZNF327, MSTP154, ZNF135L, ZNF140L)
  Promoter: EF1a
  Tag / fusion protein: V5 (C terminal on insert)
  Cloning method: Gateway Cloning
  Sequencing primers: 5′ GGGTGGAGACTGAAGTTAGGCCAG; 3′ CACATAGCGTAAAAGGAGCAACATAG
Resource information
  A portion of this plasmid was derived from a plasmid made by: Broad Institute Genetic Perturbation Platform
Terms and licenses: Academic/Nonprofit Terms; Industry Terms: Not Available to Industry
Depositor comments: NM_001289186.1 Please test multiple small colonies in case of plasmid recombination. To make this collection available in a timely manner, a portion of this collection was not fully sequenced by Addgene. If an Addgene verified full plasmid sequence is not available, please contact us prior to placing an order to request the full sequence.
How to cite: TFORF3429 was a gift from Feng Zhang (Addgene plasmid # 144905 ; http://n2t.net/addgene:144905 ; RRID:Addgene_144905)
