>Addgene plasmid #144905 | TFORF3429 | depositor partial sequence | sequence record 286830 | Insert
ATCGATTGATCAACAAGTTTGTACAAAAAAGTTGGCATGTCTCAGGTGACATTTAGTGATGTGGCTATAG
ACTTCTCTCATGAAGAGTGGGCATGCCTAGATTCTGCTCAGAGGGACTTATACAAGGATGTGATGGTCCA
GAATTATGAGAACCTGGTCTCTGTAGGTCTTTCCGTAACTAAGCCATATGTGATCATGTTATTGGAGGAT
GGAAAAGAGCCCTGGATGATGGAGAAAAAACTGTCAAAAGATTGGGAATCAAGATGGGAAAACAAGGAAT
TATCAACAAAGAAGGATATTTATGATGAAGATTCACCCCAACCAGTAACAATGGAAAAAGTTGTAAAACA
AAGTTATGAATTTTCAAATTCTAATAAGAATTTGGAATATACAGAATGCGACACATTTAGAAGCACCTTT
CATTCAAAGTCTACTCTTTCTGAACCACAAAACAATTCTGCTGAAGGGAATTCACACAAATATGATATAT
TAAAGAAGAATTTATCAAAAAAGTCAGTTATAAAAAGTGAGAGAATAAATGGTGGAAAGAAACTTTTAAA
TTCTAATAAAAGTGGGGCAGCCTTCAACCAGAGCAAATCTCTTACCCTTCCCCAGACTTGTAATAGAGAG
AAAATCTATACATGCAGTGAATGTGGGAAAGCCTTTGGCAAACAGTCAATCCTCAGTCGCCACTGGAGAA
TTCATACAGGAGAGAAGCCCTATGAATGTCGTGAATGTGGGAAGACTTTTAGCCATGGTTCATCCCTTAC
ACGACATCAGATAAGCCATAGTGGAGAGAAACCTTACAAATGCATTGAATGTGGGAAGGCCTTTAGCCAT
GGCTCATCACTTACTAACCATCAGAGCACTCACACGGGAGAGAAACCGTATGAATGTATGAACTGTGGAA
AGTCTTTTAGTCGTGTGTCCCTTCTCATTCAGCATCTAAGAATTCATACGCAAGAAAAACGCTATGAGTG
TCGTATATGTGGAAAGGCCTTCATTCATAGTTCGTCTCTCATTCACCATCAGAAAAGCCATACTGGAGAG
AAGCCTTATGAATGTAGAGAATGTGGGAAAGCTTTCTGCTGTAGCTCACACCTTACTCAACATCAAAGAA
TTCACAGTATGAAGAAAAAATATGAATGCAACAAATGTCTCAAGGTCTTTAGTAGCTTCTCATTTCTTGT
TCAACATCAGAGTATTCATACTGAAGAAAAACCGTTTGAAGTTTACCCAACTTTCTTGTACAAAGTGGTT
GATATCGGTAAGCCTATCCCTAACCCTCTCCTCGGTCTCGATTCTACGTAGTAATGAACTAGTCCGTAAC
TTGAAAGTATTTCGATTTCTTGGCTTTATATATCTTGTGGAAAGGACGACTTACTCGAGAAGCCTAGGAG
ATG
