>Addgene plasmid #144905 | TFORF3429 | depositor partial sequence | sequence record 286831 | Barcode
CTTACTCGAGAAGCCTAGGAGATG
